>Addgene plasmid #53586 | y2 | depositor full sequence | sequence record 83705 | y2 sequence 4843 bps
GCACTTTTCGGGGAAATGTGCGCGGAACCCCTATTTGTTTATTTTTCTAAATACATTCAAATATGTATCC
GCTCATGAGACAATAACCCTGATAAATGCTTCAATAATATTGAAAAAGGAAGAGTATGAGTATTCAACAT
TTCCGTGTCGCCCTTATTCCCTTTTTTGCGGCATTTTGCCTTCCTGTTTTTGCTCACCCAGAAACGCTGG
TGAAAGTAAAAGATGCTGAAGATCAGTTGGGTGCACGAGTGGGTTACATCGAACTGGATCTCAACAGCGG
TAAGATCCTTGAGAGTTTTCGCCCCGAAGAACGTTTTCCAATGATGAGCACTTTTAAAGTTCTGCTATGT
GGCGCGGTATTATCCCGTATTGACGCCGGGCAAGAGCAACTCGGTCGCCGCATACACTATTCTCAGAATG
ACTTGGTTGAGTACTCACCAGTCACAGAAAAGCATCTTACGGATGGCATGACAGTAAGAGAATTATGCAG
TGCTGCCATAACCATGAGTGATAACACTGCGGCCAACTTACTTCTGACAACGATCGGAGGACCGAAGGAG
CTAACCGCTTTTTTGCACAACATGGGGGATCATGTAACTCGCCTTGATCGTTGGGAACCGGAGCTGAATG
AAGCCATACCAAACGACGAGCGTGACACCACGATGCCTGTAGCAATGGCAACAACGTTGCGCAAACTATT
AACTGGCGAACTACTTACTCTAGCTTCCCGGCAACAATTAATAGACTGGATGGAGGCGGATAAAGTTGCA
GGACCACTTCTGCGCTCGGCCCTTCCGGCTGGCTGGTTTATTGCTGATAAATCTGGAGCCGGTGAGCGTG
GGTCTCGCGGTATCATTGCAGCACTGGGGCCAGATGGTAAGCCCTCCCGTATCGTAGTTATCTACACGAC
GGGGAGTCAGGCAACTATGGATGAACGAAATAGACAGATCGCTGAGATAGGTGCCTCACTGATTAAGCAT
TGGTAACTGTCAGACCAAGTTTACTCATATATACTTTAGATTGATTTAAAACTTCATTTTTAATTTAAAA
GGATCTAGGTGAAGATCCTTTTTGATAATCTCATGACCAAAATCCCTTAACGTGAGTTTTCGTTCCACTG
AGCGTCAGACCCCGTAGAAAAGATCAAAGGATCTTCTTGAGATCCTTTTTTTCTGCGCGTAATCTGCTGC
TTGCAAACAAAAAAACCACCGCTACCAGCGGTGGTTTGTTTGCCGGATCAAGAGCTACCAACTCTTTTTC
CGAAGGTAACTGGCTTCAGCAGAGCGCAGATACCAAATACTGTCCTTCTAGTGTAGCCGTAGTTAGGCCA
CCACTTCAAGAACTCTGTAGCACCGCCTACATACCTCGCTCTGCTAATCCTGTTACCAGTGGCTGCTGCC
AGTGGCGATAAGTCGTGTCTTACCGGGTTGGACTCAAGACGATAGTTACCGGATAAGGCGCAGCGGTCGG
GCTGAACGGGGGGTTCGTGCACACAGCCCAGCTTGGAGCGAACGACCTACACCGAACTGAGATACCTACA
GCGTGAGCTATGAGAAAGCGCCACGCTTCCCGAAGGGAGAAAGGCGGACAGGTATCCGGTAAGCGGCAGG
GTCGGAACAGGAGAGCGCACGAGGGAGCTTCCAGGGGGAAACGCCTGGTATCTTTATAGTCCTGTCGGGT
TTCGCCACCTCTGACTTGAGCGTCGATTTTTGTGATGCTCGTCAGGGGGGCGGAGCCTATGGAAAAACGC
CAGCAACGCGGCCTTTTTACGGTTCCTGGCCTTTTGCTGGCCTTTTGCTCACATGTTCTTTCCTGCGTTA
TCCCCTGATTCTGTGGATAACCGTATTACCGCCTTTGAGTGAGCTGATACCGCTCGCCGCAGCCGAACGA
CCGAGCGCAGCGAGTCAGTGAGCGAGGAAGCGGAAGAGCGCCCAATACGCAAACCGCCTCTCCCCGCGCG
TTGGCCGATTCATTAATGCAGCTGGCACGACAGGTTTCCCGACTGGAAAGCGGGCAGTGAGCGCAACGCA
ATTAATGTGAGTTAGCTCACTCATTAGGCACCCCAGGCTTTACACTTTATGCTTCCGGCTCGTATGTTGT
GTGGAATTGTGAGCGGATAACAATTTCACACAGGAAACAGCTATGACCATGATTACGCCAAGCTCGAAAT
TAACCCTCACTAAAGGGAACAAAAGCTGGAGCTCCACCGCGGTGGCGGCCGCTCTAGAACTAGTGGATCC
CCCGGGCTGCAGGAATTCGCGGCCGCGTCACTAACCACAAAACAAAGACTGATTTTTTTCTTTTCGTTTC
CATCTCCATTTCGATCACTCCTTAGATTCTATACATGTTTGTTTCCAACTTCCTAGTAACCCACATACCA
TTCTTTGATCGATTATTCAGATAAATCAACATATATATACACAAACCTAAGAGTTGATAAGTAAATCATA
CTTTGAGATAGGTTTTTATCATGGTTGCTCCGGTTGGATCAGAGATGAGATGATTGATGAGACCTTTTCT
CAAATTGTTTGGTGAAATGACGAACATGTATAAAGCAAAGAGAACGAGATCTCCTGATGTTAATGTTGAT
CCTAGAAACCCTTGCCACATCCATTTTGGAAGGCGGAAGAAAGTACGGAAGAAGCTTCTAATGCCTTCGG
TATCGAATTGAACTATGAGTGCAAGACCAAAGAGAAAGAATGCTCTCTGTCTTTTCCTTTCTGGTGGCCA
TAAAGTATCCCAAGCTTGTCTTGAAATATTACTGTTGATCTGTTTGGTAGTCTCTTCTCTTAGTATCTCT
GCGATGACTGATGCATATTTTGGAGCTTCAGACAAAGATCTCACAACTGAATAGCCTGTTGCGGGATGTA
CCATGCTAGCGGCAGCACCAAAGGCGAGATTCTTTTGTTCGGTGTTTGGCAAGGAACCACCAACTGGGAT
ATAGGACCACTCCTCTTCGTAAGTCTTTAGAATTCGAATTCCGAGTGTATCTAATCTTAACATGAGCTTC
GTTTTTAGCAAATCAAAGGGCATGACATCTTTTGAGGCCAAACATGTCTCCTCGAAGAAGAGTCTTGACT
TTGTCATAGGCATGGCGTACAGAAACGTTGGATACTCAGCTTCTAAGCTCCGAACTTTCTCGTTAGTATA
ATCTCTGTAATCCATGAAAACCATTTGATCTGGATCATATGGACTATTTTCCACCTCAACCTCCACGCCG
TATGCAGTTTGCACACAGACTCTAGGTCCACCAACTTCGTATTGCAAGAGCTTTCCCGAAGCTGCTCCAG
AAGCAACAGTGGCAAGCCTGCAGGGAATGACGTTATTGTCGTCACAAGCAACAAGTCTAAGGCCATCAGA
AGCTTCTGTTATGCTGTCAACTTTCGAGCTAAGGTACGAGACACCTGACTCGACACACCTCCTCAAAAGC
TCCTCATGGAGCAAACGTCGACTAACTCTTCCATAAGCACGGCCAATGGTAATAGGCTTGTCATCATCCA
GATACACAATAGTCTCTCTCCAAACATGCTCAATACATTTTTGCAGCCCAAGATCATTGAATTCATCTTC
CCAAACACCGTAATTGTTAGTAAAAGGAAGATCTGGACCAATGAGTCCAACTTTTAATCCAAGCTTAGCT
GATTCTGCAGCCAAGGCTAAACCAGCAGGACCACAACCAATAACCACTAGATCCAAAGCACCATCACCAA
TTGATATAGGAGGCAACTTATCAACAAGCTTAGACTGTTCATCCATATCTTTGTTCTGCTGCATTTGAAC
AAATAGAATCTCAGAACCACCAGCTTTCACAAAATCTTCTTCGTCAGCGAAATCTTCTCTCACCGCTACA
CAACTCTCACTACCGGAACTTCCGCCGCCGCTAGCTCTGACACTACACAAACCGAAACGAATATTCCTAT
AGCTGTATCTCTTAACCACTGGAAATTTCCTTCGACAACTCCATGACGGAAATGTTGAAACCGCCATTGC
TGCGAAATTCCTAGCCCCAACACACTCCATTTTCCTCCTCCAAATAATTTCGAATACAGCGAGAAGACTT
ACACCATTGTTATATTGTTCTATCAAGGTATAGCAAGCAGAAAGAGGAATCTAATTATTTCCTTTTGTAG
CGGCCGCGAATTCGATATCAAGCTTATCGATACCGTCGACCTCGAGGGGGGGCCCGGTACCCAATTCGCC
CTATAGTGAGTCGTATTACAATTCACTGGCCGTCGTTTTACAACGTCGTGACTGGGAAAACCCTGGCGTT
ACCCAACTTAATCGCCTTGCAGCACATCCCCCTTTCGCCAGCTGGCGTAATAGCGAAGAGGCCCGCACCG
ATCGCCCTTCCCAACAGTTGCGCAGCCTGAATGGCGAATGGAAATTGTAAGCGTTAATATTTTGTTAAAA
TTCGCGTTAAATTTTTGTTAAATCAGCTCATTTTTTAACCAATAGGCCGAAATCGGCAAAATCCCTTATA
AATCAAAAGAATAGACCGAGATAGGGT
[37 nt withheld, positions 4508-4544]
AAAGAACGTGGACTCCAACGTCAAAGG
[49 nt withheld, positions 4572-4620]
T
[91 nt withheld, positions 4622-4712]
G
[124 nt withheld, positions 4714-4837]
CAGGTG
Features (pLannotate 1.2.2; 14 found; start..end, strand, type, name):
     21..125     +  promoter       AmpR promoter: bla
    126..986     +  CDS            AmpR: β-lactamase; bla; confers resistance to ampicillin, carbenicillin, and related antibiotics
   1157..1745    +  rep_origin     ori: high-copy-number ColE1/pMB1/pBR322/pUC origin of replication
   1928..2020    +  CDS            lacI (fragment): lac repressor; lacI; The lac repressor binds to the lac operator to inhibit transcription in E. coli. This inhibition can be relieved by adding lactose or isopropyl-β-D-thiogalactopyranoside (IPTG).
   2033..2054    +  protein_bind   CAP binding site: CAP binding activates transcription in the presence of cAMP. E. coli catabolite activator protein
   2069..2099    +  promoter       lac promoter: promoter for the E. coli lac operon
   2107..2123    +  protein_bind   lac operator: The lac repressor binds to the lac operator to inhibit transcription in E. coli. This inhibition can be relieved by adding lactose or isopropyl-β-D-thiogalactopyranoside (IPTG). lac repressor encoded by lacI
   2168..2186    +  promoter       T3 promoter: promoter for bacteriophage T3 RNA polymerase
   2199..2259    +  misc_feature   MCS (fragment): pBluescript multiple cloning site
   2449..4020    -  CDS            LUT2: LCYE_ARATH - Experimental evidence at protein level: Swiss-Prot protein existence level 1. Involved in carotenoid biosynthesis. Catalyzes the single epsilon-cyclization reaction which converts lycopene to delta-carotene and neurosporene to alpha-zeacarotene (PubMed:8837512, PubMed:11226339). Required for lutein biosynthesis (PubMed:9789087). From Arabidopsis thaliana (Mouse-ear cress).
   4138..4191    +  misc_feature   MCS (fragment): pBluescript multiple cloning site
   4200..4218    -  promoter       T7 promoter: promoter for bacteriophage T7 RNA polymerase
   4221..4378    +  CDS            lacZα (fragment): LacZα fragment of β-galactosidase; lacZ fragment
   4409..4837    -  rep_origin     f1 ori (sequence partly withheld): f1 bacteriophage origin of replication; arrow indicates direction of (+) strand synthesis
