[The description below was written by a language model from this plasmid's Addgene catalogue record and pLannotate feature annotations shown in this document.]
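Description:
y2 is an Arabidopsis thaliana cDNA library plasmid in the pBluescript SK- phagemid backbone, about 4.8 kb in total, that carries a cDNA for lycopene epsilon-cyclase (lcyE, the LUT2 locus). It is maintained in E. coli at high copy through a ColE1/pUC-type origin and selected with ampicillin via the bla gene and its native promoter. The backbone also supplies an f1 origin, which allows single-stranded DNA to be rescued with helper phage, along with the usual lac regulatory region (CAP site, lac promoter and operator), a disrupted lacZα fragment, and T3 and T7 phage promoters flanking the split multiple cloning site.

The insert of roughly 1.86 kb sits between two intact NotI sites. The annotated LUT2 coding sequence lies on the minus strand, so it runs opposite to the lac promoter, as the catalogue entry also notes. In this orientation it is the T7 promoter, also on the minus strand, that points into the coding sequence. Despite the reverse orientation relative to lac, the record states that active enzyme is produced in E. coli; it does not say which sequence drives that expression. The enzyme is a monocyclase that adds a single epsilon ring to lycopene, giving delta-carotene.

The plasmid is intended for functional complementation in carotenoid-accumulating bacteria. When co-transformed with a compatible lycopene-producing plasmid such as pAC-LYC or pAC-LYCipi, it converts the accumulated lycopene into delta-carotene. This makes it useful for assaying cyclase activity and for producing this carotenoid in E. coli.
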