Addgene plasmid #53586: y2
Purpose: Produces an active Arabidopsis thaliana lycopene epsilon-cyclase in E. coli. Use with pAC-LYC or pAC-LYCipi to make delta-carotene in E. coli.
Depositing lab: Francis X Cunningham Jr. Depositing organization: University of Maryland, College Park. Publication: Functional analysis of the beta and epsilon lycopene cyclase enzymes of Arabidopsis reveals a mechanism for control of cyclic carotenoid formation. Cunningham FX Jr, Pogson B, Sun Z, McDonald KA, DellaPenna D, Gantt E. Plant Cell. 1996 Sep;8(9):1613-26. 10.1105/tpc.8.9.1613 PubMed 8837512.
Backbone
  Vector backbone: pBluescript SK-
  Backbone manufacturer: Stratagene
  Backbone size w/o insert (bp): 2958
  Total vector size (bp): 4843
  Modifications to backbone: This is an Arabidopsis thaliana cDNA library plasmid that contains an lcyE cDNA that encodes a lycopene epsilon-cyclase. The cDNA is in the reverse orientation relative to the lac promoter.
Growth in bacteria
  Bacterial resistance: Ampicillin, 100 μg/mL
  Growth temperature: 37°C
  Growth strain: XL1 Blue
  Growth instructions: This plasmid produces an active lycopene epsilon-monocyclase in E. coli, and can be used with pAC-LYC or pAC-LYCipi in E. coli strain TOP10 (most other E. coli strains are also suitable) to produce delta-carotene. In this case, grow liquid cultures on a platform shaker at 28 degrees Celsius for 2-3 days in darkness, or grow on agar plates at room temperature for 3-7 days.
  Copy number: High Copy
Gene/Insert
  Gene/Insert name: lcyE (alt name: lycopene epsilon-cyclase)
  Species: A. thaliana (mustard weed)
  Insert size (bp): 1860
  GenBank ID: U50738.1
  Entrez Gene: LUT2 (a.k.a. AT5G57030, LUTEIN DEFICIENT 2, LYCOPENE EPSILON-CYCLASE)
  Cloning method: Restriction Enzyme; 5′ cloning site NotI (not destroyed); 3′ cloning site NotI (not destroyed)
  Sequencing primers: 5′ NA; 3′ NA
Terms and licenses: Academic/Nonprofit Terms; Industry Terms: Not Available to Industry
How to cite: y2 was a gift from Francis X Cunningham Jr (Addgene plasmid # 53586 ; http://n2t.net/addgene:53586 ; RRID:Addgene_53586)
