>Addgene plasmid #53586 | y2 | addgene partial sequence | sequence record 91323 | pBluescript-KS 5'-TCGAGGTCGACGGTATC-3'
ATTAGATTCCTCTTTCTGCTTGCTATACCTTGATAGAACAATATAACAATGGTGTAAGTCTTCTCGCTGT
ATTCGAAATTATTTGGAGGAGGAAAATGGAGTGTGTTGGGGCTAGGAATTTCGCAGCAATGGCGGTTTCA
ACATTTCCGTCATGGAGTTGTCGAAGGAAATTTCCAGTGGTTAAGAGATACAGCTATAGGAATATTCGTT
TCGGTTTGTGTAGTGTCAGAGCTAGCGGCGGCGGAAGTTCCGGTAGTGAGAGTTGTGTAGCGGTGAGAGA
AGATTTCGCTGACGAAGAAGATTTTGTGAAAGCTGGTGGTTCTGAGATTCTATTTGTTCAAATGCAGCAG
AACAAAGATATGGATGAACAGTCTAAGCTTGTTGATAAGTTGCCTCCTATATCAATTGGTGATGGTGCTT
TGGATCTAGTGGTTATTGGTTGTGGTCCTGCTGGTTTAGCCTTGGCTGCAGAATCAGCTAAGCTTGGATT
AAAAGTTGGACTCATTGGTCCAGATCTTCCTTTTACTAACAATTACGGTGTTTGGGAAGATGAATTCAAT
GATCTTGGGCTGCAAAAATGTATTGAGCATGTTTGGAGAGAGACTATTGTGTATCTGGATGATGACAAGC
CTATTACCATTGGCCGTGCTTATGGAAGAGTTAGTCGACGTTTGCTCCATGAGGAGCTTTTGAGGAGGTG
TGTCGAGTCAGGTGTCTCGTACCTTAGCTCGAAAGTTGACAGCATAACAGAAGCTTCTGATGGCCTTAGA
CTTGTTGCTTGTGACGACAATAACGTCATTCCCTGCAGGCTTGCC
