>Addgene plasmid #53586 | y2 | addgene partial sequence | sequence record 91344 | pBluescript-SK 5'-tctagaactagtggatc-3'
AAGACTGATTTTTTTCTTTTCGTTTCCATCTCCATTTCGATCACTCCTTAGATTCTATACATGTTTGTTT
CCAACTTCCTAGTAACCCACATACCATTCTTTGATCGATTATTCAGATAAATCAACATATATATACACAA
ACCTAAGAGTTGATAAGTAAATCATACTTTGAGATAGGTTTTTATCATGGTTGCTCCGGTTGGATCAGAG
ATGAGATGATTGATGAGACCTTTTCTCAAATTGTTTGGTGAAATGACGAACATGTATAAAGCAAAGAGAA
CGAGATCTCCTGATGTTAATGTTGATCCTAGAAACCCTTGCCACATCCATTTTGGAAGGCGGAAGAAAGT
ACGGAAGAAGCTTCTAATGCCTTCGGTATCGAATTGAACTATGAGTGCAAGACCAAAGAGAAAGAATGCT
CTCTGTCTTTTCCTTTCTGGTGGCCATAAAGTATCCCAAGCTTGTCTTGAAATATTACTGTTGATCTGTT
TGGTAGTCTCTTCTCTTAGTATCTCTGCGATGACTGATGCATATTTTGGAGCTTCAGACAAAGATCTCAC
AACTGAATAGCCTGTTGCGGGATGTACCATGCTAGCGGCAGCACCAAAGGCGAGATTCTTTTGTTCGGTG
TTTGGCAAGGAACCACCAACTGGGATATAGGACCACTCCTCTTCGTAAGTCTTTAGAATTCGAATTCCGA
GTGTATCTAATCTTAACATGAGCTTCGTTTTTAGCAAATCAAAGGGCATGACATCTTTTGAGGCCAAACA
TGTCTCCTCGAAGAAGAGTCTTGACTTTGTCATAGGCATGGCGTACAGAAACGTTGGATACTCAGCTTCT
AAGCTCCGAACTTTCTCGTTAGTATAATCTCTGTAATCCATGAA
