>Addgene plasmid #53586 | y2 | addgene partial sequence | sequence record 101089 | M13pUC-Rev 5'-AGCGGATAACAATTTCACACAGG-3'
ACCCTCACTAAAGGGAACAAAAGCTGGAGCTCCACCGCGGTGGCGGCCGCTCTAGAACTAGTGGATCCCC
CGGGCTGCAGGAATTCGCGGCCGCGTCACTAACCACAAAACAAAGACTGATTTTTTTCTTTTCGTTTCCA
TCTCCATTTCGATCACTCCTTAGATTCTATACATGTTTGTTTCCAACTTCCTAGTAACCCACATACCATT
CTTTGATCGATTATTCAGATAAATCAACATATATATACACAAACCTAAGAGTTGATAAGTAAATCATACT
TTGAGATAGGTTTTTATCATGGTTGCTCCGGTTGGATCAGAGATGAGATGATTGATGAGACCTTTTCTCA
AATTGTTTGGTGAAATGACGAACATGTATAAAGCAAAGAGAACGAGATCTCCTGATGTTAATGTTGATCC
TAGAAACCCTTGCCACATCCATTTTGGAAGGCGGAAGAAAGTACGGAAGAAGCTTCTAATGCCTTCGGTA
TCGAATTGAACTATGAGTGCAAGACCAAAGAGAAAGAATGCTCTCTGTCTTTTCCTTTCTGGTGGCCATA
AAGTATCCCAAGCTTGTCTTGAAATATTACTGTTGATCTGTTTGGTAGTCTCTTCTCTTAGTATCTCTGC
GATGACTGATGCATATTTTGGAGCTTCAGACAAAGATCTCACAACTGAATAGCCTGTTGCGGGATGTACC
ATGCTAGCGGCAGCACCAAAGGCGAGATTCTTTTGTTCGGTGTTTGGCAAGGAACCACCAACTGGGATAT
AGGACCACTCCTCTTCGTAAGTCTTTAGAATTCGAATTCCGAGTGTATCTAATCTTAACATGAGCTTCGT
T
